>Addgene plasmid #213590 | pInducer-TAZ-S89A/S311A/S51A | addgene full sequence | sequence record 424988 | Addgene NGS Result
CGGGGGAGAATTAGATCGCGATGGGAAAAAATTCGGTTAAGGCCAGGGGGAAAGAAAAAATATAAATTAA
AACATATAGTATGGGCAAGCAGGGAGCTAGAACGATTCGCAGTTAATCCTGGCCTGTTAGAAACATCAGA
AGGCTGTAGACAAATACTGGGACAGCTACAACCATCCCTTCAGACAGGATCAGAAGAACTTAGATCATTA
TATAATACAGTAGCAACCCTCTATTGTGTGCATCAAAGGATAGAGATAAAAGACACCAAGGAAGCTTTAG
ACAAGATAGAGGAAGAGCAAAACAAAAGTAAGACCACCGCACAGCAAGCGGCCGGCCGCTGATCTTCAGA
CCTGGAGGAGGAGATATGAGGGACAATTGGAGAAGTGAATTATATAAATATAAAGTAGTAAAAATTGAAC
CATTAGGAGTAGCACCCACCAAGGCAAAGAGAAGAGTGGTGCAGAGAGAAAAAAGAGCAGTGGGAATAGG
AGCTTTGTTCCTTGGGTTCTTGGGAGCAGCAGGAAGCACTATGGGCGCAGCGTCAATGACGCTGACGGTA
CAGGCCAGACAATTATTGTCTGGTATAGTGCAGCAGCAGAACAATTTGCTGAGGGCTATTGAGGCGCAAC
AGCATCTGTTGCAACTCACAGTCTGGGGCATCAAGCAGCTCCAGGCAAGAATCCTGGCTGTGGAAAGATA
CCTAAAGGATCAACAGCTCCTGGGGATTTGGGGTTGCTCTGGAAAACTCATTTGCACCACTGCTGTGCCT
TGGAATGCTAGTTGGAGTAATAAATCTCTGGAACAGATTTGGAATCACACGACCTGGATGGAGTGGGACA
GAGAAATTAACAATTACACAAGCTTAATACACTCCTTAATTGAAGAATCGCAAAACCAGCAAGAAAAGAA
TGAACAAGAATTATTGGAATTAGATAAATGGGCAAGTTTGTGGAATTGGTTTAACATAACAAATTGGCTG
TGGTATATAAAATTATTCATAATGATAGTAGGAGGCTTGGTAGGTTTAAGAATAGTTTTTGCTGTACTTT
CTATAGTGAATAGAGTTAGGCAGGGATATTCACCATTATCGTTTCAGACCCACCTCCCAACCCCGAGGGG
ACCCGACAGGCCCGAAGGAATAGAAGAAGAAGGTGGAGAGAGAGACAGAGACAGATCCATTCGATTAGTG
AACGGATCGGCACTGCGTGCGCCAATTCTGCAGACAAATGGCAGTATTCATCCACAATTTTAAAAGAAAA
GGGGGGATTGGGGGGTACAGTGCAGGGGAAAGAATAGTAGACATAATAGCAACAGACATACAAACTAAAG
AATTACAAAAACAAATTACAAAAATTCAAAATTTTCGGGTTTATTACAGGGACAGCAGAGATCCAGTTTG
GTTAGTACCGGGCCCGCTCTAGTCCGGAATCAGTCCTGCTCCTCGGCCACGAAGTGCACGCAGTTGCCGG
CCGGGTCGCGCAGGGCGAACTCCCGCCCCCACGGCTGCTCGCCGATCTCGGTCATGGCCGGCCCGGAGGC
GTCCCGGAAGTTCGTGGACACGACCTCCGACCACTCGGCGTACAGCTCGTCCAGGCCGCGCACCCACACC
CAGGCCAGGGTGTTGTCCGGCACCACCTGGTCCTGGACCGCGCTGATGAACAGGGTCACGTCGTCCCGGA
CCACACCGGCGAAGTCGTCCTCCACGAAGTCCCGGGAGAACCCGAGCCGGTCGGTCCAGAACTCGACCGC
TCCGGCGACGTCGCGCGCGGTGAGCACCGGAACGGCACTGGTCAACTTGGCCATGGTGGCCCTCCTATAG
TGAGTCGTATTATACTATGCCGATATACTATGCCGATGATTAATTGTCAACACGTGCTGCAGGTCCGAGG
TTCTAGGCTAGCTTAAAGGAACCAATTCAGTCGACTGGATCCTTTACCACTCCCTATCAGTGATAGAGAA
AAGTGAAAGTCGAGTTTACCACTCCCTATCAGTGATAGAGAAAAGTGAAAGTCGAGTTTACCACTCCCTA
TCAGTGATAGAGAAAAGTGAAAGTCGAGTTTACCACTCCCTATCAGTGATAGAGAAAAGTGAAAGTCGAG
TTTACCACTCCCTATCAGTGATAGAGAAAAGTGAAAGTCGAGTTTACCACTCCCTATCAGTGATAGAGAA
AAGTGAAAGTCGAGTTTACCACTCCCTATCAGTGATAGAGAAAAGTGAAAGTCGAGCTCGGTACCCGGGT
CGAGGTAGGCGTGTACGGTGGGAGGCCTATATAAGCAGAGCTCGTTTAGTGAACCGTCAGATCGCCTGGA
GACGCCATCCACGCTGTTTTGACCTCCATAGAAGACACCGGGACCGATCCAGCCTACCGGTATGGCCTAC
CCATACGATGTTCCTGACTATGCGGGCTATCCCTATGACGTCCCGGACTATGCAGGATCCATGAATCCGG
CCTCGGCGCCCCCTCCGCTCCCGCCGCCTGGGCAGCAAGTGATCCACGTCACGCAGGACCTAGACACAGA
CCTCGAAGCCCTCTTCAACTCTGTCATGAATCCGAAGCCTAGCTCGTGGCGGAAGAAGATCCTGCCGGAG
GCTTTCTTTAAGGAGCCTGATTCGGGCTCGCACTCGCGCCAGTCCAGCACCGACTCGTCGGGCGGCCACC
CGGGGCCTCGACTGGCTGGGGGTGCCCAACATGTCCGCTCGCACGCGTCGCCCGCGTCCCTGCAGCTGGG
CACCGGCGCGGGTGCTGCGGGTAGCCCCGCGCAGCAGCACGCGCACCTCCGCCAGCAGTCCTACGACGTG
ACCGACGAGCTGCCACTGCCCCCGGGCTGGGAGATGACCTTCACGGCCACTGGCCAGAGGTACTTCCTCA
ATCACATAGAAAAAATCACCACATGGCAAGACCCTAGGAAGGCGATGAATCAGCCTCTGAATCATATGAA
CCTCCACCCTGCCGTCAGTTCCACACCAGTGCCTCAGAGGTCCATGGCAGTATCCCAGCCAAATCTCGTG
ATGAATCACCAACACCAGCAGCAGATGGCCCCCAGTACCCTGAGCCAGCAGAACCACCCCACTCAGAACC
CACCCGCAGGGCTCATGAGTATGCCCAATGCGCTGACCACTCAGCAGCAGCAGCAGCAGAAACTGCGGCT
TCAGAGAATCCAGATGGAGAGAGAAAGGATTCGAATGCGCCAAGAGGAGCTCATGAGGCAGGAAGCTGCC
CTCTGTCGACAGCTCCCCATGGAAGCTGAGACTCTTGCCCCAGTTCAGGCTGCTGTCAACCCACCCACGA
TGACCCCAGACATGAGATCCATCACTAATAATAGCTCAGATCCTTTCCTCAATGGAGGGCCATATCATTC
GAGGGAGCAGGCCACTGACAGTGGCCTGGGGTTAGGGTGCTACAGTGTCCCCACAACTCCGGAGGACTTC
CTCAGCAATGTGGATGAGATGGATACAGGAGAAAACGCAGGACAAACACCCATGAACATCAATCCCCAAC
AGACCCGTTTCCCTGATTTCCTTGACTGTCTTCCAGGAACAAACGTTGACTTAGGAACTTTGGAATCTGA
AGACCTGATCCCCCTCTTCAATGATGTAGAGTCTGCTCTGAACAAAAGTGAGCCCTTTCTAACCTGGCTG
TAAACGCGTAAGATCTGGCCTCCGCGCCGGGTTTTGGCGCCTCCCGCGGGCGCCCCCCTCCTCACGGCGA
GCGCTGCCACGTCAGACGAAGGGCGCAGCGAGCGTCCTGATCCTTCCGCCCGGACGCTCAGGACAGCGGC
CCGCTGCTCATAAGACTCGGCCTTAGAACCCCAGTATCAGCAGAAGGACATTTTAGGACGGGACTTGGGT
GACTCTAGGGCACTGGTTTTCTTTCCAGAGAGCGGAACAGGCGAGGAAAAGTAGTCCCTTCTCGGCGATT
CTGCGGAGGGATCTCCGTGGGGCGGTGAACGCCGATGATTATATAAGGACGCGCCGGGTGTGGCACAGCT
AGTTCCGTCGCAGCCGGGATTTGGGTCGCGGTTCTTGTTTGTGGATCGCTGTGATCGTCACTTGGTGAGT
AGCGGGCTGCTGGGCTGGCCGGGGCTTTCGTGGCCGCCGGGCCGCTCGGTGGGACGGAAGCGTGTGGAGA
GACCGCCAAGGGCTGTAGTCTGGGTCCGCGAGCAAGGTTGCCCTGAACTGGGGGTTGGGGGGAGCGCAGC
AAAATGGCGGCTGTTCCCGAGTCTTGAATGGAAGACGCTTGTGAGGCGGGCTGTGAGGTCGTTGAAACAA
GGTGGGGGGCATGGTGGGCGGCAAGAACCCAAGGTCTTGAGGCCTTCGCTAATGCGGGAAAGCTCTTATT
CGGGTGAGATGGGCTGGGGCACCATCTGGGGACCCTGACGTGAAGTTTGTCACTGACTGGAGAACTCGGT
TTGTCGTCTGTTGCGGGGGCGGCAGTTATGGCGGTGCCGTTGGGCAGTGCACCCGTACCTTTGGGAGCGC
GCGCCCTCGTCGTGTCGTGACGTCACCCGTTCTGTTGGCTTATAATGCAGGGTGGGGCCACCTGCCGGTA
GGTGTGTGGTAGGCTTTTCTCCGTCGCAGGACGCAGGGTTCGGGCCTAGGGTAGGCTCTCCTGAATCGAC
AGGCGCCGGACCTCTGGTGAGGGGAGGGATAAGTGAGGCGTCAGTTTCTTTGGTCGGTTTTATGTACCTA
TCTTCTTAAGTAGCTGAAGCTCCGGTTTTGAACTATGCGCTCGGGGTTGGCGAGTGTGTTTTGTGAAGTT
TTTTAGGCACCTTTTGAAATGTAATCATTTGGGTCAATATGTAATTTTCAGTGTTAGACTAGTAAATTGT
CCGCTAAATTCTGGCCGTTTTTGGCTTTTTTGTTAGACGGATCCATAACTTCGTATAATGTATGCTATAC
GAAGTTATGCCACCATGTCTAGACTGGACAAGAGCAAAGTCATAAACGGAGCTCTGGAATTACTCAATGG
TGTCGGTATCGAAGGCCTGACGACAAGGAAACTCGCTCAAAAGCTGGGAGTTGAGCAGCCTACCCTGTAC
TGGCACGTGAAGAACAAGCGGGCCCTGCTCGATGCCCTGCCAATCGAGATGCTGGACAGGCATCATACCC
ACTTCTGCCCCCTGGAAGGCGAGTCATGGCAAGACTTTCTGCGGAACAACGCCAAGTCATACCGCTGTGC
TCTCCTCTCACATCGCGACGGGGCTAAAGTGCATCTCGGCACCCGCCCAACAGAGAAACAGTACGAAACC
CTGGAAAATCAGCTCGCGTTCCTGTGTCAGCAAGGCTTCTCCCTGGAGAACGCACTGTACGCTCTGTCCG
CCGTGGGCCACTTTACACTGGGCTGCGTATTGGAGGAACAGGAGCATCAAGTAGCAAAAGAGGAAAGAGA
GACACCTACCACCGATTCTATGCCCCCACTTCTGAGACAAGCAATTGAGCTGTTCGACCGGCAGGGAGCC
GAACCTGCCTTCCTTTTCGGCCTGGAACTAATCATATGTGGCCTGGAGAAACAGCTAAAGTGCGAAAGCG
GCGGGCCGACCGACGCCCTTGACGATTTTGACTTAGACATGCTCCCAGCCGATGCCCTTGACGACTTTGA
CCTTGATATGCTGCCTGCTGACGCTCTTGACGATTTTGACCTTGACATGCTCCCCGGGTAAATAACTTCG
TATAGCATACATTATACGAAGTATGGCGCGCCAATTCCGCCCCTCTCCCTCCCCCCCCCCTAACGTTACT
GGCCGAAGCCGCTTGGAATAAGGCCGGTGTGCGTTTGTCTATATGTTATTTTCCACCATATTGCCGTCTT
TTGGCAATGTGAGGGCCCGGAAACCTGGCCCTGTCTTCTTGACGAGCATTCCTAGGGGTCTTTCCCCTCT
CGCCAAAGGAATGCAAGGTCTGTTGAATGTCGTGAAGGAAGCAGTTCCTCTGGAAGCTTCTTGAAGACAA
ACAACGTCTGTAGCGACCCTTTGCAGGCAGCGGAACCCCCCACCTGGCGACAGGTGCCTCTGCGGCCAAA
AGCCACGTGTATAAGATACACCTGCAAAGGCGGCACAACCCCAGTGCCACGTTGTGAGTTGGATAGTTGT
GGAAAGAGTCAAATGGCTCTCCTCAAGCGTATTCAACAAGGGGCTGAAGGATGCCCAGAAGGTACCCCAT
TGTATGGGATCTGATCTGGGGCCTCGGTGCACATGCTTTACATGTGTTTAGTCGAGGTTAAAAAAACGTC
TAGGCCCCCCGAACCACGGGGACGTGGTTTTCCTTTGAAAAACACGATAATACCATGGCCACCGAGTACA
AGCCCACGGTGCGCCTCGCCACCCGCGACGACGTCCCCCGGGCCGTACGCACCCTCGCCGCCGCGTTCGC
CGACTACCCCGCCACGCGCCACACCGTCGACCCGGACCGCCACATCGAGCGGGTCACCGAGCTGCAAGAA
CTCTTCCTCACGCGCGTCGGGCTCGACATCGGCAAGGTGTGGGTCGCGGACGACGGCGCCGCGGTGGCGG
TCTGGACCACGCCGGAGAGCGTCGAAGCGGGGGCGGTGTTCGCCGAGATCGGCTCGCGCATGGCCGAGTT
GAGCGGTTCCCGGCTGGCCGCGCAGCAACAGATGGAAGGCCTCCTGGCGCCGCACCGGCCCAAGGAGCCC
GCGTGGTTCCTGGCCACCGTCGGCGTCTCGCCCGACCACCAGGGCAAGGGTCTGGGCAGCGCCGTCGTGC
TCCCCGGAGTGGAGGCGGCCGAGCGCGCTGGGGTGCCCGCCTTCCTGGAGACCTCCGCGCCCCGCAACCT
CCCCTTCTACGAGCGGCTCGGCTTCACCGTCACCGCCGACGTCGAGGTGCCCGAAGGACCGCGCACCTGG
TGCATGACCCGCAAGCCCGGTGCCTGATTAATTAAGCGCGTCTGGAACAATCAACCTCTGGATTACAAAA
TTTGTGAAAGATTGACTGGTATTCTTAACTATGTTGCTCCTTTTACGCTATGTGGATACGCTGCTTTAAT
GCCTTTGTATCATGCTATTGCTTCCCGTATGGCTTTCATTTTCTCCTCCTTGTATAAATCCTGGTTGCTG
TCTCTTTATGAGGAGTTGTGGCCCGTTGTCAGGCAACGTGGCGTGGTGTGCACTGTGTTTGCTGACGCAA
CCCCCACTGGTTGGGGCATTGCCACCACCTGTCAGCTCCTTTCCGGGACTTTCGCTTTCCCCCTCCCTAT
TGCCACGGCGGAACTCATCGCCGCCTGCCTTGCCCGCTGCTGGACAGGGGCTCGGCTGTTGGGCACTGAC
AATTCCGTGGTGTTGTCGGGGAAGCTGACGTCCTTTCCATGGCTGCTCGCCTGTGTTGCCACCTGGATTC
TGCGCGGGACGTCCTTCTGCTACGTCCCTTCGGCCCTCAATCCAGCGGACCTTCCTTCCCGCGGCCTGCT
GCCGGCTCTGCGGCCTCTTCCGCGTCTTCGCCTTCGCCCTCAGACGAGTCGGATCTCCCTTTGGGCCGCC
TCCCCGCCTGGAATTAATTCTGCAGTCGAGACCTAGAAAAACATGGAGCAATCACAAGTAGCAATACAGC
AGCTACCAATGCTGATTGTGCCTGGCTAGAAGCACAAGAGGAGGAGGAGGTGGGTTTTCCAGTCACACCT
CAGGTACCTTTAAGACCAATGACTTACAAGGCAGCTGTAGATCTTAGCCACTTTTTAAAAGAAAAGAGGG
GACTGGAAGGGCTAATTCACTCCCAACGAAGACAAGATCTGCTTTTTGCTTGTACTGGGTCTCTCTGGTT
AGACCAGATCTGAGCCTGGGAGCTCTCTGGCTAACTAGGGAACCCACTGCTTAAGCCTCAATAAAGCTTG
CCTTGAGTGCTTCAAGTAGTGTGTGCCCGTCTGTTGTGTGACTCTGGTAACTAGAGATCCCTCAGACCCT
TTTAGTCAGTGTGGAAAATCTCTAGCAGTAGTAGTTCATGTCATCTTATTATTCAGTATTTATAACTTGC
AAAGAAATGAATATCAGAGAGTGAGAGGCCTTGACATTGTTTAAACCCGCTGATCAGCCTCGACTGTGCC
TTCTAGTTGCCAGCCATCTGTTGTTTGCCCCTTCCCCGTGCCTTCCTTGACCCTGGAAGGTGCCACTCCC
ACTGTCCTTTCCTAATAAAATGAGGAAATTGCATCGCATTGTCTGAGTAGGTGTCATTCTATTCTGGGGG
GTGGGGTGGGGCAGGACAGCAAGGGGGAGGATTGGGAAGACAATAGCAGGCATGCTGGGGATGCGGTGGG
CTCTATGGCTTCTGAGGCGGAAAGAACCAGCTGGGGCTCTAGGGGGTATCCCC
[124 nt withheld, positions 8314-8437]
C
[91 nt withheld, positions 8439-8529]
A
[49 nt withheld, positions 8531-8579]
CCTTTGACGTTGGAGTCCACGTTCTTT
[37 nt withheld, positions 8607-8643]
ACCCTATCTCGGTCTATTCTTTTGATTTATAAGGGATTTTGCCGATTTCGGCCTATTGGTTAAAAAATGA
GCTGATTTAACAAAAATTTAACGCGAATTAATTCTGTGGAATGTGTGTCAGTTAGGGTGTGGAAAGTCCC
CAGGCTCCCCAGCAGGCAGAAGTATGCAAAGCATGCATCTCAATTAGTCAGCAACCAGGTGTGGAAAGTC
CCCAGGCTCCCCAGCAGGCAGAAGTATGCAAAGCATGCATCTCAATTAGTCAGCAACCATAGTCCCGCCC
CTAACTCCGCCCATCCCGCCCCTAACTCCGCCCAGTTCCGCCCATTCTCCGCCCCATGGCTGACTAATTT
TTTTTATTTATGCAGAGGCCGAGGCCGCCTCTGCCTCTGAGCTATTCCAGAAGTAGTGAGGAGGCTTTTT
TGGAGGCCTAGGCTTTTGCAAAAAGCTCCCGGGAGCTTGTATATCCATTTTCGGATCTGATCAGCACGTG
ATGAAAAAGCCTGAACTCACCGCGACGTGACCGCAAGGAATCGGTCAATACACTACATGGCGTGATTTCA
TATGCGCGATTGCTGATCCCCATGTGTATCACTGGCAAACTGTGATGGACGACACCGTCAGTGCGTCCGT
CGCGCAGGCTCTCGATGAGCTGATGCTTTGGGCCGAGGACTGCCCCGAAGTCCGGCACCTCGTGCACGCG
GATTTCGGCTCCAACAATGTCCTGACGGACAATGGCCGCATAACAGCGGTCATTGACTGGAGCGAGGCGA
TGTTCGGGGATTCCCAATACGAGGTCGCCAACATCTTCTTCTGGAGGCCGTGGTTGGCTTGTATGGAGCA
GCAGACGCGCTACTTCGAGCGGAGGCATCCGGAGCTTGCAGGATCGCCGCGGCTCCGGGCGTATATGCTC
CGCATTGGTCTTGACCAACTCTATCAGAGCTTGGTTGACGGCAATTTCGATGATGCAGCTTGGGCGCAGG
GTCGATGCGACGCAATCGTCCGATCCGGAGCCGGGACTGTCGGGCGTACACAAATCGCCCGCAGAAGCGC
GGCCGTCTGGACCGATGGCTGTGTAGAAGTACTCGCCGATAGTGGAAACCGACGCCCCAGCACTCGTCCG
AGGGCAAAGGAATAGCACGTGCTACGAGATTTCGATTCCACCGCCGCCTTCTATGAAAGGTTGGGCTTCG
GAATCGTTTTCCGGGACGCCGGCTGGATGATCCTCCAGCGCGGGGATCTCATGCTGGAGTTCTTCGCCCA
CCCCAACTTGTTTATTGCAGCTTATAATGGTTACAAATAAAGCAATAGCATCACAAATTTCACAAATAAA
GCATTTTTTTCACTGCATTCTAGTTGTGGTTTGTCCAAACTAATCAATGTATCTTATCATGTCTGTATAC
CGTCGACCTCTAGCTAGAGCTTGGCGTAATCATGGTCATAGCTGTTTCCTGTGTGAAATTGTTATCCGCT
CACAATTCCACACAACATACGAGCCGGAAGCATAAAGTGTAAAGCCTGGGGTGCCTAATGAGTGAGCTAA
CTCACATTAATTGCGTTGCGCTCACTGCCCGCTTTCCAGTCGGGAAACCTGTCGTGCCAGCTGCATTAAT
GAATCGGCCAACGCGCGGGGAGAGGCGGTTTGCGTATTGGGCGCTCTTCCGCTTCCTCGCTCACTGACTC
GCTGCGCTCGGTCGTTCGGCTGCGGCGAGCGGTATCAGCTCACTCAAAGGCGGTAATACGGTTATCCACA
GAATCAGGGGATAACGCAGGAAAGAACATGTGAGCAAAAGGCCAGCAAAAGGCCAGGAACCGTAAAAAGG
CCGCGTTGCTGGCGTTTTTCCATAGGCTCCGCCCCCCTGACGAGCATCACAAAAATCGACGCTCAAGTCA
GAGGTGGCGAAACCCGACAGGACTATAAAGATACCAGGCGTTTCCCCCTGGAAGCTCCCTCGTGCGCTCT
CCTGTTCCGACCCTGCCGCTTACCGGATACCTGTCCGCCTTTCTCCCTTCGGGAAGCGTGGCGCTTTCTC
ATAGCTCACGCTGTAGGTATCTCAGTTCGGTGTAGGTCGTTCGCTCCAAGCTGGGCTGTGTGCACTAACC
CCCCGTTCAGCCCGACCGCTGCGCCTTATCCGGTAACTATCGTCTTGAGTCCAACCCGGTAAGACACGAC
TTATCGCCACTGGCAGCAGCCACTGGTAACAGGATTAGCAGAGCGAGGTATGTAGGCGGTGCTACAGAGT
TCTTGAAGTGGTGGCCTAACTACGGCTACACTAGAAGAACAGTATTTGGTATCTGCGCTCTGCTGAAGCC
AGTTACCTTCGGAAAAAGAGTTGGTAGCTCTTGATCCGGCAAACAAACCACCGCTGGTAGCGGTGGTTTT
TTTGTTTGCAAGCAGCAGATTACGCGCAGAAAAAAAGGATCTCAAGAAGATCCTTTGATCTTTTCTACGG
GGTCTGACGCTCAGTGGAACGAAAACTCACGTTAAGGGATTTTGGTCATGAGATTATCAAAAAGGATCTT
CACCTAGATCCTTTTAAATTAAAAATGAAGTTTTAAATCAATCTAAAGTATATATGAGTAAACTTGGTCT
GACAGTTACCAATGCTTAATCAGTGAGGCACCTATCTCAGCGATCTGTCTATTTCGTTCATCCATAGTTG
CCTGACTCCCCGTCGTGTAGATAACTACGATACGGGAGGGCTTACCATCTGGCCCCAGTGCTGCAATGAT
ACCGCGAGACCCACGCTCACCGGCTCCAGATTTATCAGCAATAAACCAGCCAGCCGGAAGGGCCGAGCGC
AGAAGTGGTCCTGCAACTTTATCCGCCTCCATCCAGTCTATTAATTGTTGCCGGGAAGCTAGAGTAAGTA
GTTCGCCAGTTAATAGTTTGCGCAACGTTGTTGCCATTGCTACAGGCATCGTGGTGTCACGCTCGTCGTT
TGGTATGGCTTCATTCAGCTCCGGTTCCCAACGATCAAGGCGAGTTACATGATCCCCCATGTTGTGCAAA
AAAGCGGTTAGCTCCTTCGGTCCTCCGATCGTTGTCAGAAGTAAGTTGGCCGCAGTGTTATCACTCATGG
TTATGGCAGCACTGCATAATTCTCTTACTGTCATGCCATCCGTAAGATGCTTTTCTGTGACTGGTGAGTA
CTCAACCAAGTCATTCTGAGAATAGTGTATGCGGCGACCGAGTTGCTCTTGCCCGGCGTCAATACGGGAT
AATACCGCGCCACATAGCAGAACTTTAAAAGTGCTCATCATTGGAAAACGTTCTTCGGGGCGAAAACTCT
CAAGGATCTTACCGCTGTTGAGATCCAGTTCGATGTAACCCACTCGTGCACCCAACTGATCTTCAGCATC
TTTTACTTTCACCAGCGTTTCTGGGTGAGCAAAAACAGGAAGGCAAAATGCCGCAAAAAAGGGAATAAGG
GCGACACGGAAATGTTGAATACTCATACTCTTCCTTTTTCAATATTATTGAAGCATTTATCAGGGTTATT
GTCTCATGAGCGGATACATATTTGAATGTATTTAGAAAAATAAACAAATAGGGGTTCCGCGCACATTTCC
CCGAAAAGTGCCACCTGACGTCGACGGATCGGGAGATCAACTTGTTTATTGCAGCTTATAATGGTTACAA
ATAAAGCAATAGCATCACAAATTTCACAAATAAAGCATTTTTTTCACTGCATTCTAGTTGTGGTTTGTCC
AAACTCATCAATGTATCTTATCATGTCTGGATCAACTGGATAACTCAAGCTAACCAAAATCATCCCAAAC
TTCCCACCCCATACCCTATTACCACTGCCAATTACCTGTGGTTTCATTTACTCTAAACCTGTGATTCCTC
TGAATTATTTTCATTTTAAAGAAATTGTATTTGTTAAATATGTACTACAAACTTAGTAGTTGGAAGGGCT
AATTCACTCCCAAAGAAGACAAGATATCCTTGATCTGTGGATCTACCACACACAAGGCTACTTCCCTGAT
TAGCAGAACTACACACCAGGGCCAGGGGTCAGATATCCACTGACCTTTGGATGGTGCTACAAGCTAGTAC
CAGTTGAGCCAGATAAGGTAGAAGAGGCCAATAAAGGAGAGAACACCAGCTTGTTACACCCTGTGAGCCT
GCATGGGATGGATGACCCGGAGAGAGAAGTGTTAGAGTGGAGGTTTGACAGCCGCCTAGCATTTCATCAC
GTGGCCCGAGAGCTGCATCCGGAGTACTTCAAGAACTGCTGATATCGAGCTTGCTACAAGGGACTTTCCG
CTGGGGACTTTCCAGGGAGGCGTGGCCTGGGCGGGACTGGGGAGTGGCGAGCCCTCAGATCCTGCATATA
AGCAGCTGCTTTTTGCCTGTACTGGGTCTCTCTGGTTAGACCAGATCTGAGCCTGGGAGCTCTCTGGCTA
ACTAGGGAACCCACTGCTTAAGCCTCAATAAAGCTTGCCTTGAGTGCTTCAAGTAGTGTGTGCCCGTCTG
TTGTGTGACTCTGGTAACTAGAGATCCCTCAGACCCTTTTAGTCAGTGTGGAAAATCTCTAGCAGTGGCG
CCCGAACAGGGACTTGAAAGCGAAAGGGAAACCAGAGGAGCTCTCTCGACGCAGGACTCGGCTTGCTGAA
GCGCGCACGGCAAGAGGCGAGGGGCGGCGACTGGTGAGTACGCCAAAAATTTTGACTAGCGGAGGCTAGA
AGGAGAGAGATGGGTGCGAGAGCGTCAGTATTAAG
Features (pLannotate 1.2.2; 39 found; start..end, strand, type, name):
    488..721     +  misc_feature   RRE: The Rev response element (RRE) of HIV-1 allows for Rev-dependent mRNA export from the nucleus to the cytoplasm.
   1098..1198    +  CDS            Rev (fragment): human immunodeficiency virus 1 (HIV-1) Rev protein; rev; enhances nuclear export of unspliced and incompletely spliced viral mRNAs
   1248..1365    +  misc_feature   cPPT/CTS: central polypurine tract and central termination sequence of HIV-1
   1430..1804    -  CDS            BleoR: antibiotic-binding protein; Sh ble from Streptoalloteichus hindustanus; confers resistance to bleomycin, phleomycin, and Zeocin™
   1824..1871    -  promoter       EM7 promoter: synthetic bacterial promoter&nbsp
   1941..2211    +  protein_bind   tetracycline response element: contains seven copies of the tetracycline operator tetO tetracycline repressor TetR
   2222..2239    +  misc_feature   MCS (fragment): pUC18/19 multiple cloning site
   2244..2282    +  promoter       minimal CMV promoter: human cytomegalovirus (CMV) immediate early promoter
   2378..2440    +  CDS            3xHA (fragment): three tandem HA epitope tags
   2441..3640    +  CDS            WWTR1: WWTR1_HUMAN - Also known as TAZ. Experimental evidence at protein level: Swiss-Prot protein existence level 1. Transcriptional coactivator which acts as a downstream regulatory target in the Hippo signaling pathway that plays a pivotal role in organ size control and tumor suppression by restricting proliferation and promoting apoptosis (PubMed:11118213, PubMed:18227151). The core of this pathway is composed of a kinase cascade wherein STK3/MST2 and STK4/MST1, in complex with its regulatory protein SAV1, phosphorylates and activates LATS1/2 in complex with its regulatory protein MOB1, which in
   3657..4868    +  promoter       UbC promoter: human ubiquitin C promoter
   4875..4908    -  protein_bind   loxP: Cre-mediated recombination occurs in the 8-bp core sequence (GCATACAT). Cre recombinase
   4915..5612    +  CDS            rtTA3 (fragment): reverse tetracycline transactivator 3 activates expression from Tet-responsive promoters in the presence of doxycycline
   5542..5652    +  CDS            VP48: 3 tandem repeats of the minimal activation domain of herpes simplex virus VP16 (Cheng et al., 2013)
   5662..5692    +  protein_bind   loxP (fragment): Cre-mediated recombination occurs in the 8-bp core sequence (GCATACAT). Cre recombinase
   5710..6282    +  misc_feature   IRES: internal ribosome entry site (IRES) of the encephalomyocarditis virus (EMCV)
   6291..6887    +  CDS            PuroR: puromycin N-acetyltransferase; pac from Streptomyces alboniger; confers resistance to puromycin
   6909..7497    +  misc_feature   WPRE: woodchuck hepatitis virus posttranscriptional regulatory element
   7514..7702    +  CDS            nef (fragment): NEF_HV1Z2 - Experimental evidence at protein level: Swiss-Prot protein existence level 1. Extracellular Nef protein targets CD4(+) T-lymphocytes for apoptosis by interacting with CXCR4 surface receptors. From Human immunodeficiency virus type 1 group M subtype D (isolate Z2/CDC-Z34) (HIV-1).
   7704..7937    +  LTR            3' LTR (ΔU3): self-inactivating 3' long terminal repeat (LTR) from HIV-1
   8044..8268    +  polyA_signal   bGH poly(A) signal: bovine growth hormone polyadenylation signal
   8272..8293    +  promoter       SV40 promoter (fragment): SV40 enhancer and early promoter
   8314..8742    +  rep_origin     f1 ori (sequence partly withheld): f1 bacteriophage origin of replication; arrow indicates direction of (+) strand synthesis
   8756..9085    +  promoter       SV40 promoter: SV40 enhancer and early promoter
   9162..9778    +  CDS            HygR (fragment): aminoglycoside phosphotransferase from E. coli confers resistance to hygromycin
   9788..9913    +  CDS            ble (fragment): BLE_KLEPN - Experimental evidence at protein level: Swiss-Prot protein existence level 1. Binding protein with a strong affinity to the bleomycin family of antibiotics. Binds to CL990; an antimitotic-antibiotic compound. From Klebsiella pneumoniae.
   9908..9989    +  polyA_signal   SV40 poly(A) signal: SV40 polyadenylation signal
  10100..10122   -  protein_bind   lac operator (fragment): The lac repressor binds to the lac operator to inhibit transcription in E. coli. This inhibition can be relieved by adding lactose or isopropyl-β-D-thiogalactopyranoside (IPTG). lac repressor encoded by lacI
  10126..10156   -  promoter       lac promoter: promoter for the E. coli lac operon
  10171..10192   -  protein_bind   CAP binding site: CAP binding activates transcription in the presence of cAMP. E. coli catabolite activator protein
  10205..10297   -  CDS            lacI (fragment): lac repressor; lacI; The lac repressor binds to the lac operator to inhibit transcription in E. coli. This inhibition can be relieved by adding lactose or isopropyl-β-D-thiogalactopyranoside (IPTG).
  10480..11068   -  rep_origin     ori: high-copy-number ColE1/pMB1/pBR322/pUC origin of replication
  11239..12099   -  CDS            AmpR: β-lactamase; bla; confers resistance to ampicillin, carbenicillin, and related antibiotics
  12100..12204   -  promoter       AmpR promoter: bla
  12252..12386   +  polyA_signal   SV40 poly(A) signal: SV40 polyadenylation signal
  12553..12882   +  CDS            nef (fragment): NEF_HV1BR - Experimental evidence at protein level: Swiss-Prot protein existence level 1. Extracellular Nef protein targets CD4(+) T-lymphocytes for apoptosis by interacting with CXCR4 surface receptors (PubMed:14990729). From Human immunodeficiency virus type 1 group M subtype B (isolate BRU/LAI) (HIV-1).
  12930..13187   +  LTR            5' LTR (truncated): truncated 5' long terminal repeat (LTR) from HIV-1
  13234..13359   +  misc_feature   HIV-1 Ψ: packaging signal of human immunodeficiency virus type 1
  13343..313     +  CDS            HIV-1 gag (fragment) (across the origin): gag protein from human immunodeficiency virus 1; gag
