[The description below was written by a language model from this plasmid's Addgene catalogue record and pLannotate feature annotations shown in this document.]
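Description:
pInducer-TAZ-S89A/S311A/S51A is a lentiviral, doxycycline-inducible mammalian expression plasmid built on the p-Inducer10b backbone. It is propagated in E. coli through a high-copy ColE1/pUC-type origin with ampicillin resistance; an f1 origin is also present. The viral portion has the layout of a self-inactivating HIV-1 vector: a truncated 5' LTR, the Ψ packaging signal running into a gag fragment, the RRE for Rev-dependent export, the cPPT/CTS, a WPRE and a ΔU3 3' LTR followed by a bGH polyadenylation signal. An EM7-driven bleomycin/Zeocin resistance gene lies in reverse orientation just upstream of the inducible promoter. The backbone outside the LTRs also contains an SV40 promoter with hygromycin and ble fragments, which appear to be remnants rather than listed selection markers.

The payload is human TAZ (WWTR1), a Hippo-pathway transcriptional coactivator, carrying the substitutions S51A, S89A and S311A and an N-terminal 2xHA tag. The annotation software detects the tag as a partial 3xHA match. The cDNA was inserted between AgeI and MluI sites downstream of a tetracycline response element with seven tetO copies fused to a minimal CMV promoter. A second, constitutive cassette in the same provirus uses the human UbC promoter to drive rtTA3, flanked by loxP sequences, followed by an EMCV IRES and the puromycin resistance gene. Transduced cells can therefore be selected with puromycin and already carry the transactivator, so adding doxycycline switches on the tagged TAZ mutant from a single vector. The associated publication concerns YAP1/TAZ-driven resistance to KRAS G12C inhibitors and TEAD inhibition, though the record does not explain the functional rationale for each mutation.
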