Addgene plasmid #213590: pInducer-TAZ-S89A/S311A/S51A
Purpose: Doxycycline inducible expression of TAZ-S89A/S311A/S51A cDNA in mammalian cells
Depositing lab: Channing Der. Depositing organization: University of North Carolina at Chapel Hill. Publication: TEAD Inhibition Overcomes YAP1/TAZ-driven Primary and Acquired Resistance to KRASG12C Inhibitors. Edwards AC, Stalnecker CA, Jean Morales A, Taylor KE, Klomp JE, Klomp JA, Waters AM, Sudhakar N, Hallin J, Tang TT, Olson P, Post L, Christensen JG, Cox AD, Der CJ. Cancer Res. 2023 Nov 7. doi: 10.1158/0008-5472.CAN-23-2994. PubMed 37934103.
Backbone
  Vector backbone: p-Inducer10b
  Backbone size w/o insert (bp): 12153
  Vector type: Mammalian Expression, Lentiviral
  Selectable markers: Puromycin
Growth in bacteria
  Bacterial resistance: Ampicillin, 100 μg/mL
  Growth temperature: 37°C
  Growth strain: NEB Stable
  Copy number: High Copy
Gene/Insert
  Gene/Insert name: TAZ
  Species: H. sapiens (human)
  Insert size (bp): 1272
  Mutation: S89A, S311A, S51A
  Entrez Gene: WWTR1 (a.k.a. TAZ)
  Tag / fusion protein: 2xHA (N terminal on insert)
  Cloning method: Restriction Enzyme; 5′ cloning site Age1 (not destroyed); 3′ cloning site Mlu1 (not destroyed)
Terms and licenses: Academic/Nonprofit Terms; Industry Terms: Not Available to Industry
How to cite: pInducer-TAZ-S89A/S311A/S51A was a gift from Channing Der (Addgene plasmid # 213590 ; http://n2t.net/addgene:213590 ; RRID:Addgene_213590)
